Addgene plasmid #54540: mPapaya-Lifeact-7
Purpose: (Empty Backbone) Localization: Actin, Excitation: 530, Emission: 541
Depositing lab: Robert Campbell & Michael Davidson. Depositing organization: Florida State University, Tallahassee. Publication: An engineered monomeric Zoanthus sp. yellow fluorescent protein. Hoi H, Howe ES, Ding Y, Zhang W, Baird MA, Sell BR, Allen JR, Davidson MW, Campbell RE. Chem Biol. 2013 Oct 24;20(10):1296-304. doi: 10.1016/j.chembiol.2013.08.008. Epub 2013 Oct 3. PubMed 24094838.
Backbone
  Vector backbone: mPapaya-Lifeact
  Backbone size w/o insert (bp): 4800
  Vector type: Mammalian Expression
  Selectable markers: Neomycin (select with G418)
  Backbone size (bp): 4800
  Tag / fusion protein: mPapaya-Lifeact (C terminal on backbone)
Growth in bacteria
  Bacterial resistance: Kanamycin, 50 μg/mL
  Growth temperature: 37°C
  Growth strain: DH5alpha
  Copy number: High Copy
Gene/Insert
  Gene/Insert name: Lifeact-mPapaya
  Tag / fusion protein: mPapaya-Lifeact (C terminal on backbone)
Terms and licenses: Academic/Nonprofit Terms; Industry Terms: Not Available to Industry
Depositor comments: . Excitation = 530; Emission = 541
How to cite: mPapaya-Lifeact-7 was a gift from Robert Campbell & Michael Davidson (Addgene plasmid # 54540 ; http://n2t.net/addgene:54540 ; RRID:Addgene_54540)
