[The description below was written by a language model from this plasmid's Addgene catalogue record.]
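Description:
mPapaya-Lifeact-7 is a mammalian expression plasmid of roughly 4.8 kb that encodes a fusion of Lifeact with the yellow fluorescent protein mPapaya. Lifeact is a short actin-binding peptide widely used to decorate filamentous actin without the need to express tagged actin itself, and mPapaya is an engineered monomeric fluorescent protein derived from a Zoanthus species yellow fluorescent protein. The record lists excitation at 530 nm and emission at 541 nm. The fluorescent protein is described as a C-terminal tag on the backbone, and the insert is named Lifeact-mPapaya, which is consistent with the actin-binding peptide sitting ahead of the fluorophore. The "7" in the name may refer to a linker between the two parts, but the record does not explain it.

The plasmid is maintained in bacteria as a high-copy construct under kanamycin selection, and it carries a neomycin resistance marker so that transfected mammalian cells can be selected with G418. No feature table is provided, so the promoter driving the fusion, the origin of replication, the polyadenylation signal and any linker details are not stated. Although catalogued as an "empty backbone", the entry describes a complete localization reporter: the fusion is targeted to actin, making the construct suited to live-cell fluorescence imaging of the actin cytoskeleton in the yellow channel. It also serves to demonstrate how mPapaya performs as a monomeric fusion tag.
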