>Addgene plasmid #54540 | mPapaya-Lifeact-7 | depositor partial sequence | sequence record 84937 | insert sequence
ATCAACGGGACTTTCCAAAATGTCGTAACAACTCCGCCCCATTGACGCAAATGGGCGGTAGGCGTGTACG
GTGGGAGGTCTATATAAGCAGAGCTGGTTTAGTGAACCGTCAGATCCGCTAGCGCCACCATGGGCGTGGC
CGACTTGATCAAGAAGTTCGAGTCCATCTCCAAGGAGGAGGGGGATCCACCGGTCGCCACCATGGTGAGC
AAGGGCGAGGGGCAATCGAAGCATGGGCTAAAGGAGGAGATGACGGTGAAGTACCACATGGAAGGTTGCG
TTAATGGTCACAAATTTGTCATTACTGGAGAGGGCATTGGAAACCCTTTTAAGGGTAAGCAAACTGCAAA
TTTGTGTGTGATAGAAGGAGGCCCGCTGCCGTTCTCGGAGGACATTTTAAGTCCGGGTTTTAAATATGGT
GACCGGATTTTCACAGAGTACCCACAGGATATTGTAGATTACTTCAAGAACTCATGTCCAGCGGGCTATA
CGTGGGAAAGGAGCTTCCTCTTTGAGGACGGAGCGGTCTGTCGATGCAACGTGGACATAACAGTCTCTGA
AAAGGAGAACTGCATCTATCACAAAAGTATCTTCAGAGGGGTGAATTTTCCCGCCGACGGCCCCGTAATG
AAGAAAATGACCACTAATTGGGAAGCTAGTACCGAGAAAATTGTGCCTGTTCCAAAGCAAGGGATATTAA
AAGGAAAGGTCAAAATGTACCTATTGCTGAAGGATGGCGGTCGTTATCATTGCCAGTTTGATACGGTATA
TAAAGCTAAATCAGTGCCCTCCAAGATGCCAGAATGGCATTTTATACAGCATAAGCTCCTTAGGGAGGAC
CGCTCTGATGCTAAAAACCAGAAATGGCAATTAACAGAACATGCAATCGCAGGCATGGACGAGCTGTACA
AGTAAGCGGCCGCGACTCTAGATCATAATCAGCCATACCACATTTGTAGAGGTTTTACTTGCTTTAAAAA
ACCTCCCACACCTC
