>Addgene plasmid #54540 | mPapaya-Lifeact-7 | addgene partial sequence | sequence record 91020 | CMV-F 5'-CGCAAATGGGCGGTAGGCGTG-3'
AGAAGTTCGAGTCCATCTCCAAGGAGGAGGGGGATCCACCGGTCGCCACCATGGTGAGCAAGGGCGAGGG
GCAATCGAAGCATGGGCTAAAGGAGGAGATGACGGTGAAGTACCACATGGAAGGTTGCGTTAATGGTCAC
AAATTTGTCATTACTGGAGAGGGCATTGGAAACCCTTTTAAGGGTAAGCAAACTGCAAATTTGTGTGTGA
TAGAAGGAGGCCCGCTGCCGTTCTCGGAGGACATTTTAAGTCCGGGTTTTAAATATGGTGACCGGATTTT
CACAGAGTACCCACAGGATATTGTAGATTACTTCAAGAACTCATGTCCAGCGGGCTATACGTGGGAAAGG
AGCTTCCTCTTTGAGGACGGAGCGGTCTGTCGATGCAACGTGGACATAACAGTCTCTGAAAAGGAGAACT
GCATCTATCACAAAAGTATCTTCAGAGGGGTGAATTTTCCCGCCGACGGCCCCGTAATGAAGAAAATGAC
CACTAATTGGGAAGCTAGTACCGAGAAAATTGTGCCTGTTCCAAAGCAAGGGATATTAAAAGGAAAGGTC
AAAATGTACCTATTGCTGAAGGATGGCGGTCGTTATCATTGCCAGTTTGATACGGTATATAAAGCTAAAT
CAGTGCCCTCCAAGATGCCAGAATGGCATTTTATACAGCATAAGCTCCTTAGGGAGGACCGCTCTGATGC
TAAA
